Addgene plasmid #141022: pENTR2-L3-SfoI-mCherry-PBL-R1
Purpose: Mutisite Gateway mediated vector construction
Depositing lab: Hideyuki Okano. Depositing organization: Keio University. Publication: A versatile toolbox for knock-in gene targeting based on the Multisite Gateway technology. Yoshimatsu S, Sone T, Nakajima M, Sato T, Okochi R, Ishikawa M, Nakamura M, Sasaki E, Shiozawa S, Okano H. PLoS One. 2019 Aug 27;14(8):e0221164. doi: 10.1371/journal.pone.0221164. eCollection 2019. PubMed 31454364.
Backbone
  Vector backbone: pDONR
  Backbone manufacturer: Thermo Fisher Scientific
  Vector type: Mammalian Expression
Growth in bacteria
  Bacterial resistance: Kanamycin, 50 μg/mL
  Growth temperature: 37°C
  Growth strain: DH5alpha
  Copy number: High Copy
Gene/Insert
  Gene/Insert name: mCherry
  Species: Synthetic
  Cloning method: Restriction Enzyme; 5′ cloning site Unknown (unknown if destroyed)
Terms and licenses: Academic/Nonprofit Terms; Industry Terms: Not Available to Industry
How to cite: pENTR2-L3-SfoI-mCherry-PBL-R1 was a gift from Hideyuki Okano (Addgene plasmid # 141022 ; http://n2t.net/addgene:141022 ; RRID:Addgene_141022)
