[The description below was written by a language model from this plasmid's Addgene catalogue record and pLannotate feature annotations shown in this document.]
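Description:
pENTR2-L3-SfoI-mCherry-PBL-R1 is a Multisite Gateway entry clone built on a pDONR-type backbone, intended as one module in a toolbox for assembling knock-in gene-targeting vectors. It is maintained in E. coli as a high-copy plasmid through a ColE1/pUC-type origin and is selected with kanamycin via the aph(3')-Ia (KanR) gene. The two available sequence records, about 4.56 kb each and differing by a single nucleotide, give the same feature map.

The transferable module lies between an attL-type site carrying an attB3 core (the "L3" of the name; the annotation software labels it as an attL1 fragment overlapping attB3) and an attR1 site. Within it, a P2A self-cleaving peptide sequence is joined directly to the mCherry red fluorescent protein coding sequence. This arrangement suits in-frame fusion to the end of an upstream coding sequence, so that the reporter would be co-translated and released as a separate protein. The name indicates an SfoI restriction site upstream of the reporter and a "PBL" element downstream. About 240 bp between mCherry and attR1 carries no annotation, and the record does not define what PBL is.

Outside the att sites, the annotation also finds a human U6 promoter followed by S. pyogenes Cas9 guide RNA scaffold sequence. It further shows a CMV enhancer/chicken β-actin promoter with a hybrid intron upstream of the L3 site, and a bGH polyadenylation signal downstream of attR1. The catalogue entry does not explain these flanking elements. They may allow expression of the cassette from the entry clone itself, consistent with the "mammalian expression" vector type, but they would not be carried over in an LR recombination.
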