Features (pLannotate 1.2.2; 16 found; start..end, strand, type, name):
      1..241     +  promoter       U6 promoter: RNA polymerase III promoter for human U6 snRNA
    268..343     +  misc_RNA       gRNA scaffold: guide RNA scaffold for the Streptococcus pyogenes CRISPR/Cas9 system
    350..393     +  misc_RNA       gRNA scaffold (fragment): guide RNA scaffold for the Streptococcus pyogenes CRISPR/Cas9 system
    440..725     +  enhancer       CMV enhancer: human cytomegalovirus immediate early enhancer; contains an 18-bp deletion relative to the standard CMV enhancer
    727..1004    +  promoter       chicken β-actin promoter: No description available
   1005..1233    +  intron         hybrid intron: hybrid between chicken β-actin (CBA) and minute virus of mice (MMV) introns (Gray et al., 2011)
   1244..1261    -  CDS            lacZα (fragment): LacZα fragment of β-galactosidase; lacZ fragment
   1277..1362    +  protein_bind   attL1 (fragment): mutant version of attL; recombination site for the Gateway® LR reaction LR Clonase™
   1353..1373    +  protein_bind   attB3: mutant version of attB; core recombination site for the Gateway® BP reaction BP Clonase™
   1388..1444    +  CDS            P2A: 2A peptide from porcine teschovirus-1 polyprotein Eukaryotic ribosomes fail to insert a peptide bond between the Gly and Pro residues, yielding separate polypeptides.
   1445..2149    +  CDS            mCherry: mCherry is a basic (constitutively fluorescent) red fluorescent protein published in 2004, derived from Discosoma sp.. It is reported to be a very rapidly-maturing monomer with low acid sensitivity.
   2393..2516    +  protein_bind   attR1: mutant version of attR; recombination site for the Gateway® LR reaction LR Clonase™
   2583..2694    +  polyA_signal   bGH poly(A) signal: bovine growth hormone polyadenylation signal
   2806..2824    -  promoter       T7 promoter: promoter for bacteriophage T7 RNA polymerase
   2958..3767    +  CDS            KanR: aminoglycoside phosphotransferase; aph(3')-Ia; confers resistance to kanamycin in bacteria or G418 (Geneticin®) in eukaryotes
   3914..4502    +  rep_origin     ori: high-copy-number ColE1/pMB1/pBR322/pUC origin of replication
>Addgene plasmid #141022 | pENTR2-L3-SfoI-mCherry-PBL-R1 | depositor full sequence | sequence record 273818 | Full Sequence
GAGGGCCTATTTCCCATGATTCCTTCATATTTGCATATACGATACAAGGCTGTTAGAGAGATAATTGGAA
TTAATTTGACTGTAAACACAAAGATATTAGTACAAAATACGTGACGTAGAAAGTAATAATTTCTTGGGTA
GTTTGCAGTTTTAAAATTATGTTTTAAAATGGACTATCATATGCTTACCGTAACTTGAAAGTATTTCGAT
TTCTTGGCTTTATATATCTTGTGGAAAGGACGAAACACCGGGTCTTCGAGAAGACCTGTTTTAGAGCTAG
AAATAGCAAGTTAAAATAAGGCTAGTCCGTTATCAACTTGAAAAAGTGGCACCGAGTCGGTGCTTTTTTG
TTTTAGAGCTAGAAATAGCAAGTTAAAATAAGGCTAGTCCGTTTTTAGCGCGTGCGCCAATTCTGCAGAC
AAATGGCTCTAGAGGTACCCGTTACATAACTTACGGTAAATGGCCCGCCTGGCTGACCGCCCAACGACCC
CCGCCCATTGACGTCAATAGTAACGCCAATAGGGACTTTCCATTGACGTCAATGGGTGGAGTATTTACGG
TAAACTGCCCACTTGGCAGTACATCAAGTGTATCATATGCCAAGTACGCCCCCTATTGACGTCAATGACG
GTAAATGGCCCGCCTGGCATTGTGCCCAGTACATGACCTTATGGGACTTTCCTACTTGGCAGTACATCTA
CGTATTAGTCATCGCTATTACCATGGTCGAGGTGAGCCCCACGTTCTGCTTCACTCTCCCCATCTCCCCC
CCCTCCCCACCCCCAATTTTGTATTTATTTATTTTTTAATTATTTTGTGCAGCGATGGGGGCGGGGGGGG
GGGGGGGGCGCGCGCCAGGCGGGGCGGGGCGGGGCGAGGGGCGGGGCGGGGCGAGGCGGAGAGGTGCGGC
GGCAGCCAATCAGAGCGGCGCGCTCCGAAAGTTTCCTTTTATGGCGAGGCGGCGGCGGCGGCGGCCCTAT
AAAAAGCGAAGCGCGCGGCGGGCGGGAGTCGCTGCGACGCTGCCTTCGCCCCGTGCCCCGCTCCGCCGCC
GCCTCGCGCCGCCCGCCCCGGCTCTGACTGACCGCGTTACTCCCACAGGTGAGCGGGCGGGACGGCCCTT
CTCCTCCGGGCTGTAATTAGCTGAGCAAGAGGTAAGGGTTTAAGGGATGGTTGGTTGGTGGGGTATTAAT
GTTTAATTACCTGGAGCACCTGCCTGAAATCACTTTTTTTCAGGTTGGACCGGTGTAAAACGACGGCCAG
TCTTAAGCTCGGGCCCCAAATAATGATTTTATTTCGACTGATAGTGACCTGTTCGTTGCAACAAATTGAT
GAGCAATGCTTTTTTATAATGCCAACTTTGTATAATAAAGTTGTTGCCACCATGGGCGCCACGAACTTCT
CTCTGTTAAAGCAAGCAGGAGACGTGGAAGAAAACCCCGGTCCTGTTAGCAAGGGCGAGGAGGATAACAT
GGCCATCATCAAGGAGTTCATGCGCTTCAAGGTGCACATGGAGGGCTCCGTGAACGGCCACGAGTTCGAG
ATCGAGGGCGAGGGCGAGGGCCGCCCCTACGAGGGCACCCAGACCGCCAAGCTGAAGGTGACCAAGGGTG
GCCCCCTGCCCTTCGCCTGGGACATCCTGTCCCCTCAGTTCATGTACGGCTCCAAGGCCTACGTGAAGCA
CCCCGCCGACATCCCCGACTACTTGAAGCTGTCCTTCCCCGAGGGCTTCAAGTGGGAGCGCGTGATGAAC
TTCGAGGACGGCGGCGTGGTGACCGTGACCCAGGACTCCTCCCTGCAGGACGGCGAGTTCATCTACAAGG
TGAAGCTGCGCGGCACCAACTTCCCCTCCGACGGCCCCGTAATGCAGAAGAAGACCATGGGCTGGGAGGC
CTCCTCCGAGCGGATGTACCCCGAGGACGGAGCCCTGAAGGGCGAGATCAAGCAGAGGCTGAAGCTGAAG
GACGGCGGCCACTACGACGCTGAGGTCAAGACCACCTACAAGGCCAAGAAGCCCGTGCAGCTGCCCGGAG
CCTACAACGTCAACATCAAGTTGGACATCACCTCCCACAACGAGGACTACACCATCGTGGAACAGTACGA
ACGCGCCGAGGGCCGCCACTCCACCGGCGGCATGGACGAGCTGTACAAGGAATTTTAACCCTAGAAAGAT
AATCATATTGTGACGTACGTTAAAGATAATCATGCGTAAAATTGACGCATGTGTTTTATCGGTCTGTATA
TCGAGGTCCCGTGAGGCGTTTGAATAGATATTAAGTTTTATTATATTTACACTTACATACTAATAATAAA
TTCAACAAACAATTCTTTTACGTGACTTTTAAGATTTAACTCAAACAAAAACTCAAAATTTCTTCTATAA
AGTAACAAAACTCAAGTTTGTACAAAAAAGTTGAACGAGAAACGTAAAATGATATAAATATCAATATATT
AAATTAGATTTTGCATAAAAAACAGACTACATAATACTGTAAAACACAACATATGCAGTCACTATGAATC
AACTACTTAGATGGTATTAGTGACCTGTAGAATTCTAACTAGAGCTCGCTGATCAGCCTCGACTGTGCCT
TCTAGTTGCCAGCCATCTGTTGTTTGCCCCTCCCCCGTGCCTTCCTTGACCCTGGAAGGTGCCACTCCCA
CTGTCCTTTCCTAATAAAATGAGGAAATTGCATCGCATTGTCTGAGTAGGTGTCATTCTATTCTGGGGGG
TGGGGTGGGGCAGGACAGCAAGGGGGAGGATTGGGAAGAGAATAGCAGGCATGCTGGGGAGCGGCCGCGA
TATCCCCTATAGTGAGTCGTATTACATGGTCATAGCTGTTTCCTGGCAGCTCTGGCCCGTGTCTCAAAAT
CTCTGATGTTACATTGCACAAGATAAAAATATATCATCATGAACAATAAAACTGTCTGCTTACATAAACA
GTAATACAAGGGGTGTTATGAGCCATATTCAACGGGAAACGTCGAGGCCGCGATTAAATTCCAACATGGA
TGCTGATTTATATGGGTATAAATGGGCTCGCGATAATGTCGGGCAATCAGGTGCGACAATCTATCGCTTG
TATGGGAAGCCCGATGCGCCAGAGTTGTTTCTGAAACATGGCAAAGGTAGCGTTGCCAATGATGTTACAG
ATGAGATGGTCAGACTAAACTGGCTGACGGAATTTATGCCTCTTCCGACCATCAAGCATTTTATCCGTAC
TCCTGATGATGCATGGTTACTCACCACTGCGATCCCCGGAAAAACAGCATTCCAGGTATTAGAAGAATAT
CCTGATTCAGGTGAAAATATTGTTGATGCGCTGGCAGTGTTCCTGCGCCGGTTGCATTCGATTCCTGTTT
GTAATTGTCCTTTTAACAGCGATCGCGTATTTCGTCTCGCTCAGGCGCAATCACGAATGAATAACGGTTT
GGTTGATGCGAGTGATTTTGATGACGAGCGTAATGGCTGGCCTGTTGAACAAGTCTGGAAAGAAATGCAT
AAACTTTTGCCATTCTCACCGGATTCAGTCGTCACTCATGGTGATTTCTCACTTGATAACCTTATTTTTG
ACGAGGGGAAATTAATAGGTTGTATTGATGTTGGACGAGTCGGAATCGCAGACCGATACCAGGATCTTGC
CATCCTATGGAACTGCCTCGGTGAGTTTTCTCCTTCATTACAGAAACGGCTTTTTCAAAAATATGGTATT
GATAATCCTGATATGAATAAATTGCAGTTTCATTTGATGCTCGATGAGTTTTTCTAATCAGAATTGGTTA
ATTGGTTGTAACACTGGCAGAGCATTACGCTGACTTGACGGGACGGCGCAAGCTCATGACCAAAATCCCT
TAACGTGAGTTACGCGTCGTTCCACTGAGCGTCAGACCCCGTAGAAAAGATCAAAGGATCTTCTTGAGAT
CCTTTTTTTCTGCGCGTAATCTGCTGCTTGCAAACAAAAAAACCACCGCTACCAGCGGTGGTTTGTTTGC
CGGATCAAGAGCTACCAACTCTTTTTCCGAAGGTAACTGGCTTCAGCAGAGCGCAGATACCAAATACTGT
CCTTCTAGTGTAGCCGTAGTTAGGCCACCACTTCAAGAACTCTGTAGCACCGCCTACATACCTCGCTCTG
CTAATCCTGTTACCAGTGGCTGCTGCCAGTGGCGATAAGTCGTGTCTTACCGGGTTGGACTCAAGACGAT
AGTTACCGGATAAGGCGCAGCGGTCGGGCTGAACGGGGGGTTCGTGCACACAGCCCAGCTTGGAGCGAAC
GACCTACACCGAACTGAGATACCTACAGCGTGAGCTATGAGAAAGCGCCACGCTTCCCGAAGGGAGAAAG
GCGGACAGGTATCCGGTAAGCGGCAGGGTCGGAACAGGAGAGCGCACGAGGGAGCTTCCAGGGGGAAACG
CCTGGTATCTTTATAGTCCTGTCGGGTTTCGCCACCTCTGACTTGAGCGTCGATTTTTGTGATGCTCGTC
AGGGGGGCGGAGCCTATGGAAAAACGCCAGCAACGCGGCCTTTTTACGGTTCCTGGCCTTTTGCTGGCCT
TTTGCTCACATGT
