Features (pLannotate 1.2.2; 16 found; start..end, strand, type, name):
      1..241     +  promoter       U6 promoter: RNA polymerase III promoter for human U6 snRNA
    268..343     +  misc_RNA       gRNA scaffold: guide RNA scaffold for the Streptococcus pyogenes CRISPR/Cas9 system
    350..393     +  misc_RNA       gRNA scaffold (fragment): guide RNA scaffold for the Streptococcus pyogenes CRISPR/Cas9 system
    440..725     +  enhancer       CMV enhancer: human cytomegalovirus immediate early enhancer; contains an 18-bp deletion relative to the standard CMV enhancer
    727..1004    +  promoter       chicken β-actin promoter: No description available
   1005..1232    +  intron         hybrid intron: hybrid between chicken β-actin (CBA) and minute virus of mice (MMV) introns (Gray et al., 2011)
   1243..1260    -  CDS            lacZα (fragment): LacZα fragment of β-galactosidase; lacZ fragment
   1276..1361    +  protein_bind   attL1 (fragment): mutant version of attL; recombination site for the Gateway® LR reaction LR Clonase™
   1352..1372    +  protein_bind   attB3: mutant version of attB; core recombination site for the Gateway® BP reaction BP Clonase™
   1387..1443    +  CDS            P2A: 2A peptide from porcine teschovirus-1 polyprotein Eukaryotic ribosomes fail to insert a peptide bond between the Gly and Pro residues, yielding separate polypeptides.
   1444..2148    +  CDS            mCherry: mCherry is a basic (constitutively fluorescent) red fluorescent protein published in 2004, derived from Discosoma sp.. It is reported to be a very rapidly-maturing monomer with low acid sensitivity.
   2392..2515    +  protein_bind   attR1: mutant version of attR; recombination site for the Gateway® LR reaction LR Clonase™
   2582..2693    +  polyA_signal   bGH poly(A) signal: bovine growth hormone polyadenylation signal
   2805..2823    -  promoter       T7 promoter: promoter for bacteriophage T7 RNA polymerase
   2957..3766    +  CDS            KanR: aminoglycoside phosphotransferase; aph(3')-Ia; confers resistance to kanamycin in bacteria or G418 (Geneticin®) in eukaryotes
   3913..4501    +  rep_origin     ori: high-copy-number ColE1/pMB1/pBR322/pUC origin of replication
>Addgene plasmid #141022 | pENTR2-L3-SfoI-mCherry-PBL-R1 | addgene full sequence | sequence record 305031 | Addgene NGS Result
GAGGGCCTATTTCCCATGATTCCTTCATATTTGCATATACGATACAAGGCTGTTAGAGAGATAATTGGAA
TTAATTTGACTGTAAACACAAAGATATTAGTACAAAATACGTGACGTAGAAAGTAATAATTTCTTGGGTA
GTTTGCAGTTTTAAAATTATGTTTTAAAATGGACTATCATATGCTTACCGTAACTTGAAAGTATTTCGAT
TTCTTGGCTTTATATATCTTGTGGAAAGGACGAAACACCGGGTCTTCGAGAAGACCTGTTTTAGAGCTAG
AAATAGCAAGTTAAAATAAGGCTAGTCCGTTATCAACTTGAAAAAGTGGCACCGAGTCGGTGCTTTTTTG
TTTTAGAGCTAGAAATAGCAAGTTAAAATAAGGCTAGTCCGTTTTTAGCGCGTGCGCCAATTCTGCAGAC
AAATGGCTCTAGAGGTACCCGTTACATAACTTACGGTAAATGGCCCGCCTGGCTGACCGCCCAACGACCC
CCGCCCATTGACGTCAATAGTAACGCCAATAGGGACTTTCCATTGACGTCAATGGGTGGAGTATTTACGG
TAAACTGCCCACTTGGCAGTACATCAAGTGTATCATATGCCAAGTACGCCCCCTATTGACGTCAATGACG
GTAAATGGCCCGCCTGGCATTGTGCCCAGTACATGACCTTATGGGACTTTCCTACTTGGCAGTACATCTA
CGTATTAGTCATCGCTATTACCATGGTCGAGGTGAGCCCCACGTTCTGCTTCACTCTCCCCATCTCCCCC
CCCTCCCCACCCCCAATTTTGTATTTATTTATTTTTTAATTATTTTGTGCAGCGATGGGGGCGGGGGGGG
GGGGGGGGCGCGCGCCRGGSGGGGSGGGGSGGGGSGRGGGGSGGGGSGGGGSGAGGCGGAGAGGTGCGGC
GGCAGCCAATCAGAGCGGCGCGCTCCGAAAGTTTCCTTTTATGGCGAGGCGGCGGCGGCGGCGGCCCTAT
AAAAAGCGAAGCGCGCGGCGGGCGGGAGTCGCTGCGCGCTGCCTTCGCCCCGTGCCCCGCTCCGCCGCCG
CCTCGCGCCGCCCGCCCCGGCTCTGACTGACCGCGTTACTCCCACAGGTGAGCGGGCGGGACGGCCCTTC
TCCTCCGGGCTGTAATTAGCTGAGCAAGAGGTAAGGGTTTAAGGGATGGTTGGTTGGTGGGGTATTAATG
TTTAATTACCTGGAGCACCTGCCTGAAATCACTTTTTTTCAGGTTGGACCGGTGTAAAACGACGGCCAGT
CTTAAGCTCGGGCCCCAAATAATGATTTTATTTCGACTGATAGTGACCTGTTCGTTGCAACAAATTGATG
AGCAATGCTTTTTTATAATGCCAACTTTGTATAATAAAGTTGTTGCCACCATGGGCGCCACGAACTTCTC
TCTGTTAAAGCAAGCAGGAGACGTGGAAGAAAACCCCGGTCCTGTTAGCAAGGGCGAGGAGGATAACATG
GCCATCATCAAGGAGTTCATGCGCTTCAAGGTGCACATGGAGGGCTCCGTGAACGGCCACGAGTTCGAGA
TCGAGGGCGAGGGCGAGGGCCGCCCCTACGAGGGCACCCAGACCGCCAAGCTGAAGGTGACCAAGGGTGG
CCCCCTGCCCTTCGCCTGGGACATCCTGTCCCCTCAGTTCATGTACGGCTCCAAGGCCTACGTGAAGCAC
CCCGCCGACATCCCCGACTACTTGAAGCTGTCCTTCCCCGAGGGCTTCAAGTGGGAGCGCGTGATGAACT
TCGAGGACGGCGGCGTGGTGACCGTGACCCAGGACTCCTCCCTGCAGGACGGCGAGTTCATCTACAAGGT
GAAGCTGCGCGGCACCAACTTCCCCTCCGACGGCCCCGTAATGCAGAAGAAGACCATGGGCTGGGAGGCC
TCCTCCGAGCGGATGTACCCCGAGGACGGAGCCCTGAAGGGCGAGATCAAGCAGAGGCTGAAGCTGAAGG
ACGGCGGCCACTACGACGCTGAGGTCAAGACCACCTACAAGGCCAAGAAGCCCGTGCAGCTGCCCGGAGC
CTACAACGTCAACATCAAGTTGGACATCACCTCCCACAACGAGGACTACACCATCGTGGAACAGTACGAA
CGCGCCGAGGGCCGCCACTCCACCGGCGGCATGGACGAGCTGTACAAGGAATTTTAACCCTAGAAAGATA
ATCATATTGTGACGTACGTTAAAGATAATCATGCGTAAAATTGACGCATGTGTTTTATCGGTCTGTATAT
CGAGGTCCCGTGAGGCGTTTGAATAGATATTAAGTTTTATTATATTTACACTTACATACTAATAATAAAT
TCAACAAACAATTCTTTTACGTGACTTTTAAGATTTAACTCAAACAAAAACTCAAAATTTCTTCTATAAA
GTAACAAAACTCAAGTTTGTACAAAAAAGTTGAACGAGAAACGTAAAATGATATAAATATCAATATATTA
AATTAGATTTTGCATAAAAAACAGACTACATAATACTGTAAAACACAACATATGCAGTCACTATGAACCA
ACTACTTAGATGGTATTAGTGACCTGTAGAATTCTAACTAGAGCTCGCTGATCAGCCTCGACTGTGCCTT
CTAGTTGCCAGCCATCTGTTGTTTGCCCCTCCCCCGTGCCTTCCTTGACCCTGGAAGGTGCCACTCCCAC
TGTCCTTTCCTAATAAAATGAGGAAATTGCATCGCATTGTCTGAGTAGGTGTCATTCTATTCTGGGGGGT
GGGGTGGGGCAGGACAGCAAGGGGGAGGATTGGGAAGAGAATAGCAGGCATGCTGGGGAGCGGCCGCGAT
ATCCCCTATAGTGAGTCGTATTACATGGTCATAGCTGTTTCCTGGCAGCTCTGGCCCGTGTCTCAAAATC
TCTGATGTTACATTGCACAAGATAAAAATATATCATCATGAACAATAAAACTGTCTGCTTACATAAACAG
TAATACAAGGGGTGTTATGAGCCATATTCAACGGGAAACGTCGAGGCCGCGATTAAATTCCAACATGGAT
GCTGATTTATATGGGTATAAATGGGCTCGCGATAATGTCGGGCAATCAGGTGCGACAATCTATCGCTTGT
ATGGGAAGCCCGATGCGCCAGAGTTGTTTCTGAAACATGGCAAAGGTAGCGTTGCCAATGATGTTACAGA
TGAGATGGTCAGACTAAACTGGCTGACGGAATTTATGCCTCTTCCGACCATCAAGCATTTTATCCGTACT
CCTGATGATGCATGGTTACTCACCACTGCGATCCCCGGAAAAACAGCATTCCAGGTATTAGAAGAATATC
CTGATTCAGGTGAAAATATTGTTGATGCGCTGGCAGTGTTCCTGCGCCGGTTGCATTCGATTCCTGTTTG
TAATTGTCCTTTTAACAGCGATCGCGTATTTCGTCTCGCTCAGGCGCAATCACGAATGAATAACGGTTTG
GTTGATGCGAGTGATTTTGATGACGAGCGTAATGGCTGGCCTGTTGAACAAGTCTGGAAAGAAATGCATA
AACTTTTGCCATTCTCACCGGATTCAGTCGTCACTCATGGTGATTTCTCACTTGATAACCTTATTTTTGA
CGAGGGGAAATTAATAGGTTGTATTGATGTTGGACGAGTCGGAATCGCAGACCGATACCAGGATCTTGCC
ATCCTATGGAACTGCCTCGGTGAGTTTTCTCCTTCATTACAGAAACGGCTTTTTCAAAAATATGGTATTG
ATAATCCTGATATGAATAAATTGCAGTTTCATTTGATGCTCGATGAGTTTTTCTAATCAGAATTGGTTAA
TTGGTTGTAACACTGGCAGAGCATTACGCTGACTTGACGGGACGGCGCAAGCTCATGACCAAAATCCCTT
AACGTGAGTTACGCGTCGTTCCACTGAGCGTCAGACCCCGTAGAAAAGATCAAAGGATCTTCTTGAGATC
CTTTTTTTCTGCGCGTAATCTGCTGCTTGCAAACAAAAAAACCACCGCTACCAGCGGTGGTTTGTTTGCC
GGATCAAGAGCTACCAACTCTTTTTCCGAAGGTAACTGGCTTCAGCAGAGCGCAGATACCAAATACTGTT
CTTCTAGTGTAGCCGTAGTTAGGCCACCACTTCAAGAACTCTGTAGCACCGCCTACATACCTCGCTCTGC
TAATCCTGTTACCAGTGGCTGCTGCCAGTGGCGATAAGTCGTGTCTTACCGGGTTGGACTCAAGACGATA
GTTACCGGATAAGGCGCAGCGGTCGGGCTGAACGGGGGGTTCGTGCACACAGCCCAGCTTGGAGCGAACG
ACCTACACCGAACTGAGATACCTACAGCGTGAGCTATGAGAAAGCGCCACGCTTCCCGAAGGGAGAAAGG
CGGACAGGTATCCGGTAAGCGGCAGGGTCGGAACAGGAGAGCGCACGAGGGAGCTTCCAGGGGGAAACGC
CTGGTATCTTTATAGTCCTGTCGGGTTTCGCCACCTCTGACTTGAGCGTCGATTTTTGTGATGCTCGTCA
GGGGGGCGGAGCCTATGGAAAAACGCCAGCAACGCGGCCTTTTTACGGTTCCTGGCCTTTTGCTGGCCTT
TTGCTCACATGT
